Addgene plasmid #164753: LjUBQ:MtMEG1:T35s
Purpose: Overexpression of Peptide coding gene (Binary vector)
Depositing lab: Wolf Scheible. Depositing organization: Noble Research Institute, LLC.
Backbone
  Vector backbone: EC50505
  Backbone size w/o insert (bp): 10475
  Vector type: Plant Expression
  Selectable markers: Neomycin (select with G418) ; N/A
Growth in bacteria
  Bacterial resistance: Kanamycin, 50 μg/mL
  Growth temperature: 37°C
  Growth strain: DH5alpha
  Copy number: High Copy
Gene/Insert
  Gene/Insert name: Medtr7g079830.1 (alt names: MEG1; LOC11410285)
  Species: Medicago truncatula
  Insert size (bp): 482
  Promoter: Lotus japonicus Ubiquitin
  Tag / fusion protein: Terminator 35S (C terminal on insert)
  Cloning method: Unknown
Terms and licenses: Academic/Nonprofit Terms; Industry Terms: Not Available to Industry
Depositor comments: Cloned by Sonali/Shulan
How to cite: LjUBQ:MtMEG1:T35s was a gift from Wolf Scheible (Addgene plasmid # 164753 ; http://n2t.net/addgene:164753 ; RRID:Addgene_164753)
