[The description below was written by a language model from this plasmid's Addgene catalogue record and pLannotate feature annotations shown in this document.]
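Description:
LjUBQ:MtMEG1:T35s is a plant binary vector built on the EC50505 backbone for overexpressing a small peptide-coding gene from Medicago truncatula. The backbone carries the parts needed to shuttle between E. coli and Agrobacterium. A high-copy ColE1/pUC-type origin supports propagation in E. coli, and the pVS1 replicon (oriV, RepA replication protein and StaA stability protein) allows stable maintenance in Agrobacterium. A bacterial kanamycin resistance gene (aphA-3) driven by the bla promoter provides selection. A short fragment of an incP oriV is also annotated.

The T-DNA lies between the nopaline-type right and left border repeats. According to the catalogue entry, the payload is Medtr7g079830.1 (MEG1, LOC11410285), an insert of 482 bp placed under the Lotus japonicus ubiquitin promoter and followed by the 35S terminator. Although the 35S terminator is entered in the tag field, it is a regulatory element rather than a protein fusion. The automated annotation does not label the promoter or the coding sequence, but an unannotated stretch between the right border and a CaMV poly(A) signal is consistent with that cassette. Downstream, toward the left border, a NOS promoter–nptII–NOS terminator cassette provides neomycin/kanamycin/G418 selection of transformed plant cells.

The sequenced record is 8,086 nt, shorter than the 10,475 bp listed for the backbone alone, and the record does not explain this discrepancy. The cloning method is not stated. The stated purpose is overexpression of the peptide gene in plants, and the T-DNA borders and pVS1 replicon point to Agrobacterium-mediated delivery.
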