Features (pLannotate 1.2.2; 13 found; start..end, strand, type, name):
     73..267     +  rep_origin     pVS1 oriV: origin of replication for the Pseudomonas plasmid pVS1 (Heeb et al., 2000)
    473..533     +  rep_origin     oriV (fragment): incP origin of replication
    550..654     +  promoter       AmpR promoter: bla
    655..1449    +  CDS            KanR: aminoglycoside phosphotransferase; aphA-3; confers resistance to kanamycin
   1620..2208    +  rep_origin     ori: high-copy-number ColE1/pMB1/pBR322/pUC origin of replication
   2331..2355    -  misc_feature   RB T-DNA repeat: right border repeat from nopaline C58 T-DNA
   4045..4219    +  polyA_signal   CaMV poly(A) signal: cauliflower mosaic virus polyadenylation signal
   4319..4498    +  promoter       NOS promoter: nopaline synthase promoter
   4520..5314    +  CDS            NeoR/KanR: aminoglycoside phosphotransferase from Tn5; aph(3')-II (or nptII); confers resistance to neomycin, kanamycin, and G418 (Geneticin®)
   5327..5579    +  terminator     NOS terminator: nopaline synthase terminator and poly(A) signal
   5674..5698    -  misc_feature   LB T-DNA repeat: left border repeat from nopaline C58 T-DNA
   5962..6591    +  CDS            pVS1 StaA: stability protein from the Pseudomonas plasmid pVS1 (Heeb et al., 2000)
   7020..7       +  CDS            pVS1 RepA (across the origin): replication protein from the Pseudomonas plasmid pVS1 (Heeb et al., 2000)
>Addgene plasmid #164753 | LjUBQ:MtMEG1:T35s | addgene full sequence | sequence record 325400 | Addgene NGS Result
TTCCTAATGTACGGAGCAGATGCTAGGGCAAATTGCCCTAGCAGGGGAAAAAGGTCGAAAAAGCTTCTTT
CCTGTGGATAGCACGTACATTGGGAACCCAAAGCCGTACATTGGGAACCGGAACCCGTACATTGGGAACC
CAAAGCCGTACATTGGGAACCGGTCACACATGTAAGTGACTGATATAAAAGAGAAAAAAGGCGATTTTTC
CGCCTAAAACTCTTTAAAACTTATTAAAACTCTTAAAACCCGCCTGGCCTGTGCATAACTGTCTGGCCAG
CGCACAGCCGAAGAGCTGCAAAAAGCGCCTACCCTTCGGTCGCTGCGCTCCCTACGCCCCGCCGCTTCGC
GTCGGCCTATCGCGGCCGCTGGCCGCTCAAAAATGGCTGGCCTACGGCCAGGCAATCTACCAGGGCGCGG
ACAAGCCGCGCCGTCGCCACTCGACCGCCGGCGCCCACATCAAGGCACCGAGCTCCCATCCCCCCAGGGG
CTGCGCCCCTCGGCCGCGAACGGCCTCACCCCAAAAATGGCAGCGCTGGCCAATTCGTGCGCGGAACCCC
TATTTGTTTATTTTTCTAAATACATTCAAATATGTATCCGCTCATGAGACAATAACCTTGATAAATGCTT
CAATAATATTGAAAAAGGAAGAGTATGGCTAAAATGAGAATATCACCGGAATTGAAAAAACTGATCGAAA
AATACCGCTGCGCAAAAGATACGGAAGGAATGTCTCCTGCTAAGGTATATAAGCTGGTGGGAGAAAATGA
AAACCTATATTTAAAAATGACGGACAGCCGGTATAAAGGGACCACCTATGATGTGGAACGGGAAAAGGAC
ATGATGCTATGGCTGGAAGGAAAGCTGCCTGTTCCAAAGGTCCTGCACTTTGAACGGCATGATGGCTGGA
GCAATCTGCTCATGAGTGAGGCCGATGGCGTCCTTTGCTCGGAAGAGTATGAAGATGAACAAAGCCCTGA
AAAGATTATCGAGCTGTATGCGGAGTGCATCAGGCTCTTTCACTCCATCGACATATCGGATTGTCCCTAT
ACGAATAGCTTAGACAGCCGCTTAGCCGAATTGGATTACTTACTGAATAACGATCTGGCCGATGTGGATT
GCGAAAACTGGGAAGAGGACACTCCATTTAAAGATCCGCGCGAGCTGTATGATTTTTTAAAGACGGAAAA
GCCCGAAGAGGAACTTGTCTTTTCCCACGGCGACCTGGGAGACAGCAACATCTTTGTGAAAGATGGCAAA
GTAAGTGGCTTTATTGATCTTGGGAGAAGCGGCAGGGCGGACAAGTGGTATGACATTGCCTTCTGCGTCC
GGTCGATCAGGGAGGATATCGGGGAAGAACAGTATGTCGAGCTATTTTTTGACTTACTGGGGATCAAGCC
TGATTGGGAGAAAATAAAATATTATATTTTACTGGATGAATTGTTTTAGCTGTCAGACCAAGTTTACTCA
TATATACTTTAGATTGATTTAAAACTTCATTTTTAATTTAAAAGGATCTAGGTGAAGATCCTTTTTGATA
ATCTCATGACCAAAATCCCTTAACGTGAGTTTTCGTTCCACTGAGCGTCAGACCCCGTAGAAAAGATCAA
AGGATCTTCTTGAGATCCTTTTTTTCTGCGCGTAATCTGCTGCTTGCAAACAAAAAAACCACCGCTACCA
GCGGTGGTTTGTTTGCCGGATCAAGAGCTACCAACTCTTTTTCCGAAGGTAACTGGCTTCAGCAGAGCGC
AGATACCAAATACTGTCCTTCTAGTGTAGCCGTAGTTAGGCCACCACTTCAAGAACTCTGTAGCACCGCC
TACATACCTCGCTCTGCTAATCCTGTTACCAGTGGCTGCTGCCAGTGGCGATAAGTCGTGTCTTACCGGG
TTGGACTCAAGACGATAGTTACCGGATAAGGCGCAGCGGTCGGGCTGAACGGGGGGTTCGTGCACACAGC
CCAGCTTGGAGCGAACGACCTACACCGAACTGAGATACCTACAGCGTGAGCTATGAGAAAGCGCCACGCT
TCCCGAAGGGAGAAAGGCGGACAGGTATCCGGTAAGCGGCAGGGTCGGAACAGGAGAGCGCACGAGGGAG
CTTCCAGGGGGAAACGCCTGGTATCTTTATAGTCCTGTCGGGTTTCGCCACCTCTGACTTGAGCGTCGAT
TTTTGTGATGCTCGTCAGGGGGGCGGAGCCTATGGAAAAACGCCAGCAACGCGGCCTTTTTACGGTTCCT
GTGGTTGGCACATACAAATGGACGAACGGATAAACCTTTTCACGCCCTTTTAAATATCCGATTATTCTAA
TAAACGCTCTTTTCTCTTAGGTTTACCCGCCAATATATCCTGTCAAACACTGATAGTTTAAACTCCCTCG
GTCACATGTGCATCCTCTAGTGGAGGGAGAGAGGATTTTGAGGAAATAATTAATTGAATTACTTGTATTA
TTGATAAAGTAATTTAGATAAGTTGTTAGTACAACTTATTGCAACTATGGATAGACAAAAATCACTTATT
TTAAGGGGAGAAGTATATAACAACTTATTATAAAATTTCTGAGCAGCCGGCCTCCTCCAATCAATCATAG
AGAGTGGAGCCCATTCTGGAAAACCAAGGAACCCCCAACTTGCACTGGTGCGGTGGCCCAATTCAAAAAA
AACGGGGCCCAGCAAAGTAACGCCGTTGTAACGATTTATCAATCCAAACTCAAAAGGCGGCGAGATGCGT
TTAACTCCGTGAAATTAACAAACCGCCAACAACTTGCAATTTGCAACTACCGTTTCCAAGAAGAACTCAA
CCACACAACGTATCCTATCCCAAACCACACGCAACTAGTGACGCGTCATAAGGACACGTGTCACAATTTG
ACTGGTTAATAATTTCACCGCTTTTGCTATAAATTACCTCCAATCCCCTTAGCTTCTTCACAATTCAGTT
CCCAACCCTAACAATTCTTGTTCATATCGCTTCTCTCTACTTTCAAGGTATGATCCAATTTCTCTCTTCT
TTCTCTGTAATCCTTTCGTTGAGTTTTGTTTCCGATCAATCATAGGTAGTTTTCTTGTTTCGAAGCATGA
GATCTAGGAATTTTTTGTGATTTTCCAAAATTGAGATCGGTTTGAAATTGAATTTTACAGCTTGAATCTC
AGATCTTGTTTTATCAATGTTTTCGATGGCTTGCGATGTAGATCTATGATAATTGTGGTTCAGTTTTGTT
AGGAATCGATTTCGGTTTAGCAATTGCAGATTAATTAGGGTTTCCAATTGAATTCTTCAGATCCGTTATG
GAATTATGTCAAATAATTTATTCAAATTGGAAATTATTGTTAGATCCACTCTTAATCTGTTTGATCCAAG
CTTCAATTAGGGTTTTCACTTGTTTCAATTTCTTGTTATGGATTCTGATTTATCTGTTGATGTTAGATCC
ACTCTTAATCTGTTTGATCCAAGCGTTAATTAGGGTTTTCACTTGTTTCAATTTCGTGTGTTGGATTCTG
ATTTATCTGTTGTTGATGTGATTACAGAATGAAGCTCTTGTCTGTTACAAAACCAACCATGATGGTTCCT
TCTCATTGTCTCATCTTCTCTCTCATTTTTGTTTCCATTTTAGCCAATGAAGCAACCTTGCTCCATGTAA
GTCCTCTCTCTTTCTCTGCTCATAATATATGTATACCCTTTTGAATTTAATTCATGGATCTAGCTGATTT
TTTTTTGTGGGTAGTGTTAAAAATTGAAAAGGATTGTTTTTTTATGATTAGGAAGCAAATGGGTCATTTC
CAATGGTGCCTGTGATGGAAGCTGGGAAGATGATGATGATGATGAATGAGAGCAGAAGAAAACTTGGAAG
CTTCAGGATATGTGCTATATGCACCTGCTGTGGTGGAGCAAAAGGGATTTGCATAGCTTCTCCTTGTTGC
TATGCTATAGATTGCAACATTCCCAATAAACCTTTTGGTTTATGTTCATTCATTCCCAAGGCTTGTAATT
GCTTTGGATGCCATCTTTAAGCTTCTCTAGCTAGAGTCGATCGACAAGCTCGAGTTTCTCCATAATAATG
TGTGAGTAGTTCCCAGATAAGGGAATTAGGGTTCCTATAGGGTTTCGCTCATGTGTTGAGCATATAAGAA
ACCCTTAGTATGTATTTGTATTTGTAAAATACTTCTATCAATAAAATTTCTAATTCCTAAAACCAAAATC
CAGTACTAAAATCCAGATCGCTAAGCTTGAATTCTTGCGGAGAGCGGAGAATTAAGGGAGTCACGTTATG
ACCCCCGCCGATGACGCGGGACAAGCCGTTTTACGTTTGGAACTGACAGAACCGCAACGTTGAAGGAGCC
ACTCAGCCGCGGGTTTCTGGAGTTTAATGAGCTAAGCACATACGTCAGAAACCATTATTGCGCGTTCAAA
AGTCGCCTAAGGTCACTATCAGCTAGCAAATATTTCTTGTCAAAAATGCTCCACTGACGTTCCATAAATT
CCCCTCGGTATCCAATTAGAGTCTCATATTCACTCTCAAATGATTGAACAAGATGGATTGCACGCAGGTT
CTCCGGCCGCTTGGGTGGAGAGGCTATTCGGCTATGACTGGGCACAACAGACAATCGGCTGCTCTGATGC
CGCCGTGTTCCGGCTGTCAGCGCAGGGGCGCCCGGTTCTTTTTGTCAAGACCGACCTGTCCGGTGCCCTG
AATGAACTCCAAGACGAGGCAGCGCGGCTATCGTGGCTGGCCACGACGGGCGTTCCTTGCGCAGCTGTGC
TCGACGTTGTCACTGAAGCGGGAAGGGACTGGCTGCTATTGGGCGAAGTGCCGGGGCAGGATCTCCTGTC
ATCTCACCTTGCTCCTGCCGAGAAAGTATCCATCATGGCTGATGCAATGCGGCGGCTGCATACGCTTGAT
CCGGCTACCTGCCCATTCGACCACCAAGCGAAACATCGCATCGAGCGAGGACGTACTCGGATGGAAGCCG
GTCTTGTCGATCAGGATGATCTGGACGAAGAGCATCAGGGGCTCGCGCCAGCCGAACTGTTCGCCAGGCT
CAAGGCGCGGATGCCCGACGGCGAGGATCTCGTCGTGACCCAGGGCGATGCCTGCTTGCCGAATATCATG
GTGGAAAATGGCCGCTTTTCTGGATTCATCGACTGTGGCCGGCTGGGTGTGGCGGACCGCTATCAGGACA
TAGCGTTGGCTACCCGTGATATTGCTGAAGAGCTTGGCGGCGAATGGGCTGACCGCTTCCTCGTGCTTTA
CGGTATCGCCGCTCCCGATTCGCAGCGCATCGCCTTCTATCGCCTTCTTGACGAGTTCTTCTGAGCTTGT
CAAGCAGATCGTTCAAACATTTGGCAATAAAGTTTCTTAAGATTGAATCCTGTTGCCGGTCTTGCGATGA
TTATCATATAATTTCTGTTGAATTACGTTAAGCATGTAATAATTAACATGTAATGCATGACGTTATTTAT
GAGATGGGTTTTTATGATTAGAGTCCCGCAATTATACATTTAATACGCGATAGAAAACAAAATATAGCGC
GCAAACTAGGATAAATTATCGCGCGCGGTGTCATCTATGTTACTAGATCGACGCTGGATCCGAATTCGGC
AGGGCCCACTGCATCCACCCCAGTACATTAAAAACGTCCGCAATGTGTTATTAAGTTGTCTAAGCGTCAA
TTTGTTTACACCACAATATATCCTGCCACCAGCCAGCCAACAGCTCCCCGACCGGCAGCTCGGCACAAAA
TCACCACTCGATACAGGCAGCCCATCAGCCGTGCGGCTGCATGAAATCCTGGCCGGTTTGTCTGATGCCA
AGCTGGCGGCCTGGCCGGCCAGCTTGGCCGCTGAAGAAACCGAGCGCCGCCGTCTAAAAAGGTGATGTGT
ATTTGAGTAAAACAGCTTGCGTCATGCGGTCGCTGCGTATATGATGCGATGAGTAAATAAACAAATACGC
AAGGGGAACGCATGAAGGTTATCGCTGTACTTAACCAGAAAGGCGGGTCAGGCAAGACGACCATCGCAAC
CCATCTAGCCCGCGCCCTGCAACTCGCCGGGGCCGATGTTCTGTTAGTCGATTCCGATCCCCAGGGCAGT
GCCCGCGATTGGGCGGCCGTGCGGGAAGATCAACCGCTAACCGTTGTCGGCATCGACCGCCCGACGATTG
ACCGCGACGTGAAGGCCATCGGCCGGCGCGACTTCGTAGTGATCGACGGAGCGCCCCAGGCGGCGGACTT
GGCTGTGTCCGCGATCAAGGCAGCCGACTTCGTGCTGATTCCGGTGCAGCCAAGCCCTTACGACATATGG
GCCACCGCCGACCTGGTGGAGCTGGTTAAGCAGCGCATTGAGGTCACGGATGGAAGGCTACAAGCGGCCT
TTGTCGTGTCGCGGGCGATCAAAGGCACGCGCATCGGCGGTGAGGTTGCCGAGGCGCTGGCCGGGTACGA
GCTGCCCATTCTTGAGTCCCGTATCACGCAGCGCGTGAGCTACCCAGGCACTGCCGCCGCCGGCACAACC
GTTCTTGAATCAGAACCCGAGGGCGACGCTGCCCGCGAGGTCCAGGCGCTGGCCGCTGAAATTAAATCAA
AACTCATTTGAGTTAATGAGGTAAAGAGAAAATGAGCAAAAGCACAAACACGCTAAGTGCCGGCCGTCCG
AGCGCACGCAGCAGCAAGGCTGCAACGTTGGCCAGCCTGGCAGACACGCCAGCCATGAAGCGGGTCAACT
TTCAGTTGCCGGCGGAGGATCACACCAAGCTGAAGATGTACGCGGTACGCCAAGGCAAGACCATTACCGA
GCTGCTATCTGAATACATCGCGCAGCTACCAGAGTAAATGAGCAAATGAATAAATGAGTAGATGAATTTT
AGCGGCTAAAGGAGGCGGCATGGAAAATCAAGAACAACCAGGCACCGACGCCGTGGAATGCCCCATGTGT
GGAGGAACGGGCGGTTGGCCAGGCGTAAGCGGCTGGGTTGTCTGCCGGCCCTGCAATGGCACTGGAACCC
CCAAGCCCGAGGAATCGGCGTGAGCGGTCGCAAACCATCCGGCCCGGTACAAATCGGCGCGGCGCTGGGT
GATGACCTGGTGGAGAAGTTGAAGGCCGCGCAGGCCGCCCAGCGGCAACGCATCGAGGCAGAAGCACGCC
CCGGTGAATCGTGGCAAGCGGCCGCTGATCGAATCCGCAAAGAATCCCGGCAACCGCCGGCAGCCGGTGC
GTCGTCGATTAGGAAGCCGCCCAAGGGCGACGAGCAACCAGATTTTTTCGTTCCGATGCTCTATGACGTG
GGCACCCGCGATAGTCGCAGCATCATGGACGTGGCCGTTTTCCGTCTGTCGAAGCGTGACCGACGAGCTG
GCGAGGTGATCCGCTACGAGCTTCCAGACGGGCACGTAGAGGTTTCCGCAGGGCCGGCCGGCATGGCCAG
TGTGTGGGATTACGACCTGGTACTGATGGCGGTTTCCCATCTAACCGAATCCATGAACCGATACCGGGAA
GGGAAGGGAGACAAGCCCGGCCGCGTGTTCCGTCCACACGTTGCGGACGTACTCAAGTTCTGCCGGCGAG
CCGATGGCGGAAAGCAGAAAGACGACCTGGTAGAAACCTGCATTCGGTTAAACACCACGCACGTTGCCAT
GCAGCGTACGAAGAAGGCCAAGAACGGCCGCCTGGTGACGGTATCCGAGGGTGAAGCCTTGATTAGCCGC
TACAAGATCGTAAAGAGCGAAACCGGGCGGCCGGAGTACATCGAGATCGAGCTAGCTGATTGGATGTACC
GCGAGATCACAGAAGGCAAGAACCCGGACGTGCTGACGGTTCACCCCGATTACTTTTTGATCGATCCCGG
CATCGGCCGTTTTCTCTACCGCCTGGCACGCCGCGCCGCAGGCAAGGCAGAAGCCAGATGGTTGTTCAAG
ACGATCTACGAACGCAGTGGCAGCGCCGGAGAGTTCAAGAAGTTCTGTTTCACCGTGCGCAAGCTGATCG
GGTCAAATGACCTGCCGGAGTACGATTTGAAGGAGGAGGCGGGGCAGGCTGGCCCGATCCTAGTCATGCG
CTACCGCAACCTGATCGAGGGCGAAGCATCCGCCGG
