>Addgene plasmid #164753 | LjUBQ:MtMEG1:T35s | depositor partial sequence | sequence record 319978 | partial
ATGAAGCTCTTGTCTGTTACAAAACCAACCATGATGGTTCCTTCTCATTGTCTCATCTTCTCTCTCATTT
TTGTTTCCATTTTAGCCAATGAAGCAACCTTGCTCCATGTAAGTCCTCTCTCTTTCTCTGCTCATAATAT
ATGTATACCCTTTTGAATTTAATTCATGGATCTAGCTGATTTTTTTTTGTGGGTAGTGTTAAAAATTGAA
AAGGATTGTTTTTTTATGATTAGGAAGCAAATGGGTCATTTCCAATGGTGCCTGTGATGGAAGCTGGGAA
GATGATGATGATGATGAATGAGAGCAGAAGAAAACTTGGAAGCTTCAGGATATGTGCTATATGCACCTGC
TGTGGTGGAGCAAAAGGGATTTGCATAGCTTCTCCTTGTTGCTATGCTATAGATTGCAACATTCCCAATA
AACCTTTTGGTTTATGTTCATTCATTCCCAAGGCTTGTAATTGCTTTGGATGCCATCTTTAA
